Addgene plasmid #216330: pMetEGFP
Purpose: PMetE promoter driving expression of sfGFP
Depositing lab: Mark Styczynski. Depositing organization: Georgia Institute of Technology. Publication: A Cell-Free Biosensor for Assessment of Hyperhomocysteinemia. Piorino F, Johnson S, Styczynski MP. ACS Synth Biol. 2023 Aug 18;12(8):2487-2492. doi: 10.1021/acssynbio.3c00103. Epub 2023 Jul 17. PubMed 37459448.
Backbone
  Vector backbone: pUC18
  Vector type: Bacterial Expression
Growth in bacteria
  Bacterial resistance: Kanamycin, 50 μg/mL
  Growth temperature: 37°C
  Growth strain: DH5alpha
  Copy number: High Copy
Gene/Insert
  Gene/Insert name: Superfolder green fluorescent protein (alt name: sfGFP)
  Species: Synthetic
  Cloning method: Gibson Cloning
Terms and licenses: Academic/Nonprofit Terms; Industry Terms: Not Available to Industry
How to cite: pMetEGFP was a gift from Mark Styczynski (Addgene plasmid # 216330 ; http://n2t.net/addgene:216330 ; RRID:Addgene_216330)
