[The description below was written by a language model from this plasmid's Addgene catalogue record and pLannotate feature annotations shown in this document.]
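Description:
pMetEGFP is a small (about 3.6 kb) bacterial expression plasmid built on a pUC18-type backbone. It replicates at high copy from a ColE1/pMB1-family origin and is selected with kanamycin through an aph(3')-Ia aminoglycoside phosphotransferase gene, which lies on the reverse strand.

The payload is a reporter cassette in which the E. coli metE promoter (PMetE) drives superfolder GFP, a rapidly maturing and robustly folding green fluorescent protein. The promoter itself is not annotated in the feature table. It presumably lies in the roughly 170 bp gap between the divergently oriented metR coding sequence and the reporter's ribosome binding site, an arrangement that resembles the native metR–metE intergenic region. Translation of sfGFP starts from the efficient bacteriophage T7 gene 10 ribosome binding site. The open reading frame is followed by a partial Strep-Tag II match and a short fragment annotated as a T7 gene 10B-derived solubility tag, probably residual vector sequence, and then a T7 terminator.

The plasmid also carries E. coli K12 metR on the opposite strand. MetR is a transcriptional activator of metE, metA and metH that represses its own expression and binds homocysteine as an inducer. Having regulator and reporter on one plasmid should therefore make fluorescence depend on homocysteine-stimulated MetR activation of PMetE. The associated publication describes a cell-free biosensor for assessing hyperhomocysteinemia, which indicates the construct serves as the sensing and reporting template in that system, although the catalogue purpose field states only the promoter–reporter pairing.
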