Features (pLannotate 1.2.2; 8 found; start..end, strand, type, name):
     17..605     +  rep_origin     ori: high-copy-number ColE1/pMB1/pBR322/pUC origin of replication
    636..1586    -  CDS            metR: METR_ECOLI - Experimental evidence at protein level: Swiss-Prot protein existence level 1. Control of the last step in methionine biosynthesis; MetR is a positive activator of the metA, metE and metH genes. MetR is also a negative regulator of its own expression. Binds homocysteine as an inducer. From Escherichia coli (strain K12).
   1759..1781    +  RBS            RBS: efficient ribosome binding site from bacteriophage T7 gene 10 (Olins and Rangwala, 1989)
   1789..2484    +  CDS            Superfolder GFP: Superfolder GFP is a basic (constitutively fluorescent) green fluorescent protein published in 2005, derived from Aequorea victoria. It is reported to be a very rapidly-maturing weak dimer.
   2485..2507    +  CDS            Strep-Tag II (fragment): peptide that binds Strep-Tactin®, an engineered form of streptavidin
   2520..2569    +  CDS            SET1 (fragment): solubility-enhancement tag derived from T7 phage gene 10B
   2577..2624    +  terminator     T7 terminator: transcription terminator for bacteriophage T7 RNA polymerase
   2642..3457    -  CDS            KanR: aminoglycoside phosphotransferase; aph(3')-Ia; confers resistance to kanamycin in bacteria or G418 (Geneticin®) in eukaryotes
>Addgene plasmid #216330 | pMetEGFP | addgene full sequence | sequence record 456754 | Addgene NGS Result
AGATCAAAGGATCTTCTTGAGATCCTTTTTTTCTGCGCGTAATCTGCTGCTTGCAAACAAAAAAACCACC
GCTACCAGCGGTGGTTTGTTTGCCGGATCAAGAGCTACCAACTCTTTTTCCGAAGGTAACTGGCTTCAGC
AGAGCGCAGATACCAAATACTGTTCTTCTAGTGTAGCCGTAGTTAGGCCACCACTTCAAGAACTCTGTAG
CACCGCCTACATACCTCGCTCTGCTAATCCTGTTACCAGTGGCTGCTGCCAGTGGCGATAAGTCGTGTCT
TACCGGGTTGGACTCAAGACGATAGTTACCGGATAAGGCGCAGCGGTCGGGCTGAACGGGGGGTTCGTGC
ACACAGCCCAGCTTGGAGCGAACGACCTACACCGAACTGAGATACCTACAGCGTGAGCTATGAGAAAGCG
CCACGCTTCCCGAAGGGAGAAAGGCGGACAGGTATCCGGTAAGCGGCAGGGTCGGAACAGGAGAGCGCAC
GAGGGAGCTTCCAGGGGGAAACGCCTGGTATCTTTATAGTCCTGTCGGGTTTCGCCACCTCTGACTTGAG
CGTCGATTTTTGTGATGCTCGTCAGGGGGGCGGAGCCTATGGAAAAACGCCAGCAACGCGATCCCGCGAA
ATTTACAGGCGCGCTGGTGATCCTGGCCTCACTGTGGGTGCATCGTAAGTGGGTCGCTCCGCGCTCTTCA
CAAACGGCAGATGATCGCAGGCGTGATTGCGCGCTGAGCGAATAAACGCTTCCGTAACTGGCTGACGCTG
CTCGCCATCGCGCACGGCGGCGTACAGTCGGCTCCACAAGCCTTCGCCCAGGGTTTTGGTCACCACCAGA
CCCTGGCGCTCAAAACTCTCTACTACCCAATGCGGTAGCGCGGCAATACCCATCCGCGCGGCAACCATCT
GAATCAACAATAAGGTGTTATCGACGCTTTTCAGTGACGGGCTGACGCCTGCCGGCTGAAGAAAATGCCG
CCAGACATCCAGTCGACTACGCTGCACCGGATAAATTAATAGCGTCTCGCTGGCGAGATCTTCCGGTGTA
ATTCGCGTTTTCGCCGCCAGTGGATGGTCAGGTGCTAACACCAGACGCACTTCATAGTCGAACATCGGCG
AATAATGCAGGCCACTGCGCGGCAGAATATCGGACGTCATTACCAGATCCAGCTCTCCCTGTTGCAAGGC
GGGCTGCGGGTCAAATGTCACGCCCGATTTAAAATCCATCTCTACCTGCGGCCAGTTCTTATGGAAATTT
TCTAACGCGGGTGTCAGCCACTGAATACAGCTATGGCACTCAATGGCAATGCGCAGACGCGTCTGCTGCG
GTTCATTGCAGGCTTGCAGGGCCTGGCTAATTTGCGGCAGTACCTGGTTTGCCAGTTGCAACAGGATTTC
TCCCTGCGGTGTAAAGCGTAGCGGCTGGCTCTTACGCACAAATAGCCGGAAGCCAAGGCGTTGTTCCAGA
TCGCTAAACTGGTGAGACAGGGCGGATTGCGTCTGATGCAACGTCGCCGCAGCGGCTGCGAGCGAGCCGC
AGTTCCGCAACGCTTGTAGCGTTTTCAGGTGTTTTACTTCGATCATGAAAGTCCTTCACTTCGGCATGAA
TAATTTGCGCTTGAGGAATATACAGTAACCGCCAATTATGGATGTGTAAACATCTGGACGGCTAAAATCC
TTCGTCTTTTAAATTTATGGTGCGTTGGCTGCGTTTCTCCACCCCGGTCACCCACAACGGTTTCCCTCTA
GAAATAATTTTGTTTAACTTTAAGAAGGAGATATACATATGAGCAAAGGTGAAGAACTGTTTACCGGCGT
TGTGCCGATTCTGGTGGAACTGGATGGCGATGTGAACGGTCACAAATTCAGCGTGCGTGGTGAAGGTGAA
GGCGATGCCACGATTGGCAAACTGACGCTGAAATTTATCTGCACCACCGGCAAACTGCCGGTGCCGTGGC
CGACGCTGGTGACCACCCTGACCTATGGCGTTCAGTGTTTTAGTCGCTATCCGGATCACATGAAACGTCA
CGATTTCTTTAAATCTGCAATGCCGGAAGGCTATGTGCAGGAACGTACGATTAGCTTTAAAGATGATGGC
AAATATAAAACGCGCGCCGTTGTGAAATTTGAAGGCGATACCCTGGTGAACCGCATTGAACTGAAAGGCA
CGGATTTTAAAGAAGATGGCAATATCCTGGGCCATAAACTGGAATACAACTTTAATAGCCATAATGTTTA
TATTACGGCGGATAAACAGAAAAATGGCATCAAAGCGAATTTTACCGTTCGCCATAACGTTGAAGATGGC
AGTGTGCAGCTGGCAGATCATTATCAGCAGAATACCCCGATTGGTGATGGTCCGGTGCTGCTGCCGGATA
ATCATTATCTGAGCACGCAGACCGTTCTGTCTAAAGATCCGAACGAAAAAGGCACGCGGGACCACATGGT
TCTGCACGAATATGTGAATGCGGCAGGTATTACGTGGAGCCATCCGCAGTTCGAAAAATAAGTCGACCGG
CTGCTAACAAAGCCCGAAAGGAAGCTGAGTTGGCTGCTGCCACCGCTGAGCAATAACTAGCATAACCCCT
TGGGGCCTCTAAACGGGTCTTGAGGGGTTTTTTGCTGAAAGCCAATTCTGATTAGAAAAACTCATCGAGC
ATCAAATGAAACTGCAATTTATTCATATCAGGATTATCAATACCATATTTTTGAAAAAGCCGTTTCTGTA
ATGAAGGAGAAAACTCACCGAGGCAGTTCCATAGGATGGCAAGATCCTGGTATCGGTCTGCGATTCCGAC
TCGTCCAACATCAATACAACCTATTAATTTCCCCTCGTCAAAAATAAGGTTATCAAGTGAGAAATCACCA
TGAGTGACGACTGAATCCGGTGAGAATGGCAAAAGCTTATGCATTTCTTTCCAGACTTGTTCAACAGGCC
AGCCATTACGCTCGTCATCAAAATCACTCGCATCAACCAAACCGTTATTCATTCGTGATTGCGCCTGAGC
GAGACGAAATACGCGATCGCTGTTAAAAGGACAATTACAAACAGGAATCGAATGCAACCGGCGCAGGAAC
ACTGCCAGCGCATCAACAATATTTTCACCTGAATCAGGATATTCTTCTAATACCTGGAATGCTGTTTTCC
CGGGGATCGCAGTGGTGAGTAACCATGCATCATCAGGAGTACGGATAAAATGCTTGATGGTCGGAAGAGG
CATAAATTCCGTCAGCCAGTTTAGTCTGACCATCTCATCTGTAACATCATTGGCAACGCTACCTTTGCCA
TGTTTCAGAAACAACTCTGGCGCATCGGGCTTCCCATACAATCGATAGATTGTCGCACCTGATTGCCCGA
CATTATCGCGAGCCCATTTATACCCATATAAATCAGCATCCATGTTGGAATTTAATCGCGGCTTCGAGCA
AGACGTTTCCCGTTGAATATGGCTCATAACACCCCTTGTATTACTGTTTATGTAAGCAGACAGTTTTATT
GTTCATGATGATATATTTTTATCTTGTGCAATGTAACATCAGAGATTTTGAGACACAACGTG
